Addgene plasmid #39149: CLK1
Purpose: Bacterial expression for structure determination; may not be full ORF
Depositing lab: Nicola Burgess-Brown. Depositing organization: University of Oxford.
Backbone
  Vector backbone: pLIC-SGC1
  Backbone manufacturer: SGC
  Vector type: Bacterial Expression
Growth in bacteria
  Bacterial resistance: Ampicillin, 100 μg/mL
  Growth temperature: 37°C
  Growth strain: Mach1
  Copy number: Low Copy
Gene/Insert
  Gene/Insert name: CLK1 (alt names: CDC-like kinase 1; PDB:1Z57)
  Species: H. sapiens (human)
  Insert size (bp): 1017
  Entrez Gene: CLK1 (a.k.a. CLK, CLK/STY, STY)
  Tag / fusion protein: His Tev (N terminal on insert)
  Cloning method: Ligation Independent Cloning
  Sequencing primers: 5′ T7; 3′ T7-term
Terms and licenses: Academic/Nonprofit Terms; Industry Terms: Not Available to Industry
How to cite: CLK1 was a gift from Nicola Burgess-Brown (Addgene plasmid # 39149 ; http://n2t.net/addgene:39149 ; RRID:Addgene_39149)
