[The description below was written by a language model from this plasmid's Addgene catalogue record and pLannotate feature annotations shown in this document.]
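Description:
CLK1 is a bacterial expression plasmid built on the pLIC-SGC1 backbone, a pET-style vector designed for ligation-independent cloning. It carries a fragment of human CDC-like kinase 1 for recombinant protein production aimed at structure determination. The plasmid is about 6.5 kb. It replicates in E. coli from a ColE1/pBR322-type origin accompanied by the bom region and the rop gene, which is consistent with its catalogue listing as low copy. Selection is through the β-lactamase gene, which confers ampicillin resistance. An f1 origin is also present, and short remnants of the tetracycline resistance gene flank the lacI cassette as leftovers of the pBR322 lineage.

The expression cassette consists of a T7 promoter followed directly by a lac operator, the phage T7 gene 10 ribosome binding site, the CLK1 coding segment and a T7 terminator. The plasmid-borne lacI gene supplies repressor, so transcription stays low until it is induced with IPTG in a host that expresses T7 RNA polymerase. The insert is about 1 kb and is annotated as a fragment of CLK1. The record cautions that it may not be the full open reading frame, and it links the insert to a deposited crystal structure. The catalogue describes an N-terminal His tag with a TEV protease cleavage site, which allows affinity purification and later tag removal. The feature table does not annotate this tag, although there is unannotated space between the ribosome binding site and the CLK1 fragment where it would be expected to lie. The table does flag a partial His-tag match and a short T7 gene 10-derived segment downstream of the insert. These appear to be vector sequences, and the record does not show whether they are translated. CLK1 is a dual-specificity kinase that phosphorylates SR splicing factors.
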