Features (pLannotate 1.2.2; 19 found; start..end, strand, type, name):
     12..467     +  rep_origin     f1 ori (sequence partly withheld): f1 bacteriophage origin of replication; arrow indicates direction of (+) strand synthesis
    494..598     +  promoter       AmpR promoter: bla
    599..1459    +  CDS            AmpR: β-lactamase; bla; confers resistance to ampicillin, carbenicillin, and related antibiotics
   1630..2218    +  rep_origin     ori: high-copy-number ColE1/pMB1/pBR322/pUC origin of replication
   2404..2546    -  misc_feature   bom: basis of mobility region from pBR322
   2648..2839    -  CDS            rop: Rop protein, which maintains plasmids at low copy number; rop
   2856..3236    +  CDS            YPB1_ECOLX: Protein predicted: Swiss-Prot protein existence level 4. From Escherichia coli.
   3308..3599    -  CDS            TcR (fragment): tetracycline efflux protein; tet; confers resistance to tetracycline
   3614..3635    -  protein_bind   CAP binding site: CAP binding activates transcription in the presence of cAMP. E. coli catabolite activator protein
   3648..4730    -  CDS            lacI: lac repressor; lacI; The lac repressor binds to the lac operator to inhibit transcription in E. coli. This inhibition can be relieved by adding lactose or isopropyl-β-D-thiogalactopyranoside (IPTG).
   4731..4808    -  promoter       lacI promoter: lacI
   4816..5095    -  CDS            TcR (fragment): tetracycline efflux protein; tet; confers resistance to tetracycline
   5117..5135    +  promoter       T7 promoter: promoter for bacteriophage T7 RNA polymerase
   5136..5160    +  protein_bind   lac operator: The lac repressor binds to the lac operator to inhibit transcription in E. coli. This inhibition can be relieved by adding lactose or isopropyl-β-D-thiogalactopyranoside (IPTG). lac repressor encoded by lacI
   5175..5197    +  RBS            RBS: efficient ribosome binding site from bacteriophage T7 gene 10 (Olins and Rangwala, 1989)
   5274..6284    +  CDS            CLK1 (fragment): CLK1_HUMAN - Also known as CLK. Experimental evidence at protein level: Swiss-Prot protein existence level 1. Dual specificity kinase acting on both serine/threonine and tyrosine-containing substrates. Phosphorylates serine- and arginine- rich (SR) proteins of the spliceosomal complex and may be a constituent of a network of regulatory mechanisms that enable SR proteins to control RNA splicing. Phosphorylates: SRSF1, SRSF3 and PTPN1. Regulates the alternative splicing of tissue factor (F3) pre-mRNA in endothelial cells and adenovirus E1A pre-mRNA. From Homo sapiens (Human).
   6350..6367    +  CDS            9xHis (fragment): 9xHis affinity tag
   6377..6426    +  CDS            SET1 (fragment): solubility-enhancement tag derived from T7 phage gene 10B
   6434..6481    +  terminator     T7 terminator: transcription terminator for bacteriophage T7 RNA polymerase
>Addgene plasmid #39149 | CLK1 | addgene full sequence | sequence record 160536 | Addgene assembled sequence
TGGCGAATGGG
[124 nt withheld, positions 12-135]
C
[91 nt withheld, positions 137-227]
A
[49 nt withheld, positions 229-277]
CCTTTGACGTTGGAGTCCACGTTCTTT
[37 nt withheld, positions 305-341]
ACCCTATCTCGGTCTATTCTTTTGATTTATAAGGGATTTTGCCGATTTCGGCCTATTGGTTAAAAAATGA
GCTGATTTAACAAAAATTTAACGCGAATTTTAACAAAATATTAACGTTTACAATTTCAGGTGGCACTTTT
CGGGGAAATGTGCGCGGAACCCCTATTTGTTTATTTTTCTAAATACATTCAAATATGTATCCGCTCATGA
GACAATAACCCTGATAAATGCTTCAATAATATTGAAAAAGGAAGAGTATGAGTATTCAACATTTCCGTGT
CGCCCTTATTCCCTTTTTTGCGGCATTTTGCCTTCCTGTTTTTGCTCACCCAGAAACGCTGGTGAAAGTA
AAAGATGCTGAAGATCAGTTGGGTGCACGAGTGGGTTACATCGAACTGGATCTCAACAGCGGTAAGATCC
TTGAGAGTTTTCGCCCCGAAGAACGTTTTCCAATGATGAGCACTTTTAAAGTTCTGCTATGTGGCGCGGT
ATTATCCCGTATTGACGCCGGGCAAGAGCAACTCGGTCGCCGCATACACTATTCTCAGAATGACTTGGTT
GAGTACTCACCAGTCACAGAAAAGCATCTTACGGATGGCATGACAGTAAGAGAATTATGCAGTGCTGCCA
TAACCATGAGTGATAACACTGCGGCCAACTTACTTCTGACAACGATCGGAGGACCGAAGGAGCTAACCGC
TTTTTTGCACAACATGGGGGATCATGTAACTCGCCTTGATCGTTGGGAACCGGAGCTGAATGAAGCCATA
CCAAACGACGAGCGTGACACCACGATGCCTGCAGCAATGGCAACAACGTTGCGCAAACTATTAACTGGCG
AACTACTTACTCTAGCTTCCCGGCAACAATTAATAGACTGGATGGAGGCGGATAAAGTTGCAGGACCACT
TCTGCGCTCGGCCCTTCCGGCTGGCTGGTTTATTGCTGATAAATCTGGAGCCGGTGAGCGTGGGTCTCGC
GGTATCATTGCAGCACTGGGGCCAGATGGTAAGCCCTCCCGTATCGTAGTTATCTACACGACGGGGAGTC
AGGCAACTATGGATGAACGAAATAGACAGATCGCTGAGATAGGTGCCTCACTGATTAAGCATTGGTAACT
GTCAGACCAAGTTTACTCATATATACTTTAGATTGATTTAAAACTTCATTTTTAATTTAAAAGGATCTAG
GTGAAGATCCTTTTTGATAATCTCATGACCAAAATCCCTTAACGTGAGTTTTCGTTCCACTGAGCGTCAG
ACCCCGTAGAAAAGATCAAAGGATCTTCTTGAGATCCTTTTTTTCTGCGCGTAATCTGCTGCTTGCAAAC
AAAAAAACCACCGCTACCAGCGGTGGTTTGTTTGCCGGATCAAGAGCTACCAACTCTTTTTCCGAAGGTA
ACTGGCTTCAGCAGAGCGCAGATACCAAATACTGTCCTTCTAGTGTAGCCGTAGTTAGGCCACCACTTCA
AGAACTCTGTAGCACCGCCTACATACCTCGCTCTGCTAATCCTGTTACCAGTGGCTGCTGCCAGTGGCGA
TAAGTCGTGTCTTACCGGGTTGGACTCAAGACGATAGTTACCGGATAAGGCGCAGCGGTCGGGCTGAACG
GGGGGTTCGTGCACACAGCCCAGCTTGGAGCGAACGACCTACACCGAACTGAGATACCTACAGCGTGAGC
TATGAGAAAGCGCCACGCTTCCCGAAGGGAGAAAGGCGGACAGGTATCCGGTAAGCGGCAGGGTCGGAAC
AGGAGAGCGCACGAGGGAGCTTCCAGGGGGAAACGCCTGGTATCTTTATAGTCCTGTCGGGTTTCGCCAC
CTCTGACTTGAGCGTCGATTTTTGTGATGCTCGTCAGGGGGGCGGAGCCTATGGAAAAACGCCAGCAACG
CGGCCTTTTTACGGTTCCTGGCCTTTTGCTGGCCTTTTGCTCACATGTTCTTTCCTGCGTTATCCCCTGA
TTCTGTGGATAACCGTATTACCGCCTTTGAGTGAGCTGATACCGCTCGCCGCAGCCGAACGACCGAGCGC
AGCGAGTCAGTGAGCGAGGAAGCGGAAGAGCGCCTGATGCGGTATTTTCTCCTTACGCATCTGTGCGGTA
TTTCACACCGCATATATGGTGCACTCTCAGTACAATCTGCTCTGATGCCGCATAGTTAAGCCAGTATACA
CTCCGCTATCGCTACGTGACTGGGTCATGGCTGCGCCCCGACACCCGCCAACACCCGCTGACGCGCCCTG
ACGGGCTTGTCTGCTCCCGGCATCCGCTTACAGACAAGCTGTGACCGTCTCCGGGAGCTGCATGTGTCAG
AGGTTTTCACCGTCATCACCGAAACGCGCGAGGCAGCTGCGGTAAAGCTCATCAGCGTGGTCGTGAAGCG
ATTCACAGATGTCTGCCTGTTCATCCGCGTCCAGCTCGTTGAGTTTCTCCAGAAGCGTTAATGTCTGGCT
TCTGATAAAGCGGGCCATGTTAAGGGCGGTTTTTTCCTGTTTGGTCACTGATGCCTCCGTGTAAGGGGGA
TTTCTGTTCATGGGGGTAATGATACCGATGAAACGAGAGAGGATGCTCACGATACGGGTTACTGATGATG
AACATGCCCGGTTACTGGAACGTTGTGAGGGTAAACAACTGGCGGTATGGATGCGGCGGGACCAGAGAAA
AATCACTCAGGGTCAATGCCAGCGCTTCGTTAATACAGATGTAGGTGTTCCACAGGGTAGCCAGCAGCAT
CCTGCGATGCAGATCCGGAACATAATGGTGCAGGGCGCTGACTTCCGCGTTTCCAGACTTTACGAAACAC
GGAAACCGAAGACCATTCATGTTGTTGCTCAGGTCGCAGACGTTTTGCAGCAGCAGTCGCTTCACGTTCG
CTCGCGTATCGGTGATTCATTCTGCTAACCAGTAAGGCAACCCCGCCAGCCTAGCCGGGTCCTCAACGAC
AGGAGCACGATCATGCGCACCCGTGGGGCCGCCATGCCGGCGATAATGGCCTGCTTCTCGCCGAAACGTT
TGGTGGCGGGACCAGTGACGAAGGCTTGAGCGAGGGCGTGCAAGATTCCGAATACCGCAAGCGACAGGCC
GATCATCGTCGCGCTCCAGCGAAAGCGGTCCTCGCCGAAAATGACCCAGAGCGCTGCCGGCACCTGTCCT
ACGAGTTGCATGATAAAGAAGACAGTCATAAGTGCGGCGACGATAGTCATGCCCCGCGCCCACCGGAAGG
AGCTGACTGGGTTGAAGGCTCTCAAGGGCATCGGTCGAGATCCCGGTGCCTAATGAGTGAGCTAACTTAC
ATTAATTGCGTTGCGCTCACTGCCCGCTTTCCAGTCGGGAAACCTGTCGTGCCAGCTGCATTAATGAATC
GGCCAACGCGCGGGGAGAGGCGGTTTGCGTATTGGGCGCCAGGGTGGTTTTTCTTTTCACCAGTGAGACG
GGCAACAGCTGATTGCCCTTCACCGCCTGGCCCTGAGAGAGTTGCAGCAAGCGGTCCACGCTGGTTTGCC
CCAGCAGGCGAAAATCCTGTTTGATGGTGGTTAACGGCGGGATATAACATGAGCTGTCTTCGGTATCGTC
GTATCCCACTACCGAGATATCCGCACCAACGCGCAGCCCGGACTCGGTAATGGCGCGCATTGCGCCCAGC
GCCATCTGATCGTTGGCAACCAGCATCGCAGTGGGAACGATGCCCTCATTCAGCATTTGCATGGTTTGTT
GAAAACCGGACATGGCACTCCAGTCGCCTTCCCGTTCCGCTATCGGCTGAATTTGATTGCGAGTGAGATA
TTTATGCCAGCCAGCCAGACGCAGACGCGCCGAGACAGAACTTAATGGGCCCGCTAACAGCGCGATTTGC
TGGTGACCCAATGCGACCAGATGCTCCACGCCCAGTCGCGTACCGTCTTCATGGGAGAAAATAATACTGT
TGATGGGTGTCTGGTCAGAGACATCAAGAAATAACGCCGGAACATTAGTGCAGGCAGCTTCCACAGCAAT
GGCATCCTGGTCATCCAGCGGATAGTTAATGATCAGCCCACTGACGCGTTGCGCGAGAAGATTGTGCACC
GCCGCTTTACAGGCTTCGACGCCGCTTCGTTCTACCATCGACACCACCACGCTGGCACCCAGTTGATCGG
CGCGAGATTTAATCGCCGCGACAATTTGCGACGGCGCGTGCAGGGCCAGACTGGAGGTGGCAACGCCAAT
CAGCAACGACTGTTTGCCCGCCAGTTGTTGTGCCACGCGGTTGGGAATGTAATTCAGCTCCGCCATCGCC
GCTTCCACTTTTTCCCGCGTTTTCGCAGAAACGTGGCTGGCCTGGTTCACCACGCGGGAAACGGTCTGAT
AAGAGACACCGGCATACTCTGCGACATCGTATAACGTTACTGGTTTCACATTCACCACCCTGAATTGACT
CTCTTCCGGGCGCTATCATGCCATACCGCGAAAGGTTTTGCGCCATTCGATGGTGTCCGGGATCTCGACG
CTCTCCCTTATGCGACTCCTGCATTAGGAAGCAGCCCAGTAGTAGGTTGAGGCCGTTGAGCACCGCCGCC
GCAAGGAATGGTGCATGCAAGGAGATGGCGCCCAACAGTCCCCCGGCCACGGGGCCTGCCACCATACCCA
CGCCGAAACAAGCGCTCATGAGCCCGAAGTGGCGAGCCCGATCTTCCCCATCGGTGATGTCGGCGATATA
GGCGCCAGCAACCGCACCTGTGGCGCCGGTGATGCCGGCCACGATGCGTCCGGCGTAGAGGATCGAGATC
TCGATCCCGCGAAATTAATACGACTCACTATAGGGGAATTGTGAGCGGATAACAATTCCCCTCTAGAAAT
AATTTTGTTTAACTTTAAGAAGGAGATATACATATGCACCATCATCATCATCATTCTTCTGGTGTAGATC
TGGGTACCGAGAACCTGTACTTCCAATCCATGCACCTGATCTGTCAGAGTGGAGACGTACTAAGTGCAAG
ATATGAAATTGTTGATACTTTAGGTGAAGGAGCTTTTGGAAAAGTTGTGGAGTGCATCGATCATAAAGCG
GGAGGTAGACATGTAGCAGTAAAAATAGTTAAAAATGTGGATAGATACTGTGAAGCTGCTCGCTCAGAAA
TACAAGTTCTGGAACATCTGAATACAACAGACCCCAACAGTACTTTCCGCTGTGTCCAGATGTTGGAATG
GTTTGAGCATCATGGTCACATTTGCATTGTTTTTGAACTATTGGGACTTAGTACTTACGACTTCATTAAA
GAAAATGGTTTTCTACCATTTCGACTGGATCATATCAGAAAGATGGCATATCAGATATGCAAGTCTGTGA
ATTTTTTGCACAGTAATAAGTTGACTCACACAGACTTAAAGCCTGAAAACATCTTATTTGTGCAGTCTGA
CTACACAGAGGCGTATAATCCCAAAATAAAACGTGATGAACGCACCTTAATAAATCCAGATATTAAAGTT
GTAGACTTTGGTAGTGCAACCTATGATGACGAACATCACAGTACATTGGTATCTACAAGACATTATAGAG
CACCTGAAGTTATTTTAGCCCTAGGGTGGTCCCAACCATGTGATGTCTGGAGCATAGGATGCATTCTTAT
TGAATACTATCTTGGGTTTACCGTATTTCCAACACACGATAGTAAGGAGCATTTAGCAATGATGGAAAGG
ATTCTTGGACCTCTACCAAAACACATGATACAGAAAACCAGGAAACGTAAATATTTTCACCACGATCGAT
TAGACTGGGATGAACACAGTTCTGCCGGCAGATATGTTTCAAGAGCCTGTAAACCTCTGAAGGAATTTAT
GCTTTCTCAAGATGTTGAACATGAGCGTCTCTTTGACCTCATTCAGAAAATGTTGGAGTATGATCCAGCC
AAAAGAATTACTCTCAGAGAAGCCTTAAAGCATCCTTTCTTTGACCTTCTGAAGAAAAGTATATAACAGT
AAAGGTGGATACGGATCCGAATTCGAGCTCCGTCGACAAGCTTGCGGCCGCACTCGAGCACCACCACCAC
CACCACTGAGATCCGGCTGCTAACAAAGCCCGAAAGGAAGCTGAGTTGGCTGCTGCCACCGCTGAGCAAT
AACTAGCATAACCCCTTGGGGCCTCTAAACGGGTCTTGAGGGGTTTTTTGCTGAAAGGAGGAACTATATC
CGGAT
