>Addgene plasmid #39149 | CLK1 | addgene partial sequence | sequence record 52515 | T7_term
CGGGCTTGTAGCAGCCGGATCTCAGTGGTGGTGGTGGTGGTGCTCGAGTGCGGCCGCAANCTTGTCGACG
GAGCTCGAATTCGGATCCGTATCCACCTTTACTGTTATATACTTTTCTTCAGAAGGTCAAAGAAAGGATG
CTTTAAGGCTTCTCTGAGAGTAATTCTTTTGGCTGGATCATACTCCAACATTTTCTGAATGAGGTCAAAG
AGACGCTCATGTTCAACATCTTGAGAAAGCATAAATTCCTTCAGAGGTTTACAGGCTCTTGAAACATATC
TGCCGGCAGAACTGTGTTCATCCCAGTCTAATCGATCGTGGTGAAAATATTTACGTTTCCTGGTTTTCTG
TATCATGTGTTTTGGTAGAGGTCCAAGAATCCTTTCCATCATTGCTAAATGCTCCTTACTATCGTGTGTT
GGAAATACGGTAAACCCAAGATAGTATTCAATAAGAATGCATCCTATGCTCCAGACATCACATGGTTGGG
ACCACCCTAGGGCTAAAATAACTTCAGGTGCTCTATAATGTCTTGTAGATACCAATGTACTGTGATGTTC
GTCATCATAGGTTGCACTACCAAAGTCTACAACTTTAATATCTGGATTTATTAAGGTGCGTTCATCACGT
TTTATTTTGGGATTATACGCCTCTGTGTAGTCAGACTGCACAAATAAGATGTTTTCAGGCTTTAAGTCTG
TGTGAGTCAACTTATTACTGTGCAAAAAATTCACAGACTTGCATATCTGATATGCCATCTTTCTGATATG
ATCCAGTCGAAATGGTAGAAAACCATTTTCTTTAATGAAGTCGTAAGTACTAAGTCCCAATAGTTCAAAA
ACAATGCAAATGTGACCATGATGCTCAAACCATTCCAACA
