>Addgene plasmid #39149 | CLK1 | addgene partial sequence | sequence record 52517 | T7 5'-TAATACGACTCACTATAGGG-3'
GAATATTTTGTTTAACTTTAAGAAGGAGATATACATATGCACCATCATCATCATCATTCTTCTGGTGTAG
ATCTGGGTACCGAGAACCTGTACTTCCAATCCATGCACCTGATCTGTCAGAGTGGAGACGTACTAAGTGC
AAGATATGAAATTGTTGATACTTTAGGTGAAGGAGCTTTTGGAAAAGTTGTGGAGTGCATCGATCATAAA
GCGGGAGGTAGACATGTAGCAGTAAAAATAGTTAAAAATGTGGATAGATACTGTGAAGCTGCTCGCTCAG
AAATACAAGTTCTGGAACATCTGAATACAACAGACCCCAACAGTACTTTCCGCTGTGTCCAGATGTTGGA
ATGGTTTGAGCATCATGGTCACATTTGCATTGTTTTTGAACTATTGGGACTTAGTACTTACGACTTCATT
AAAGAAAATGGTTTTCTACCATTTCGACTGGATCATATCAGAAAGATGGCATATCAGATATGCAAGTCTG
TGAATTTTTTGCACAGTAATAAGTTGACTCACACAGACTTAAAGCCTGAAAACATCTTATTTGTGCAGTC
TGACTACACAGAGGCGTATAATCCCAAAATAAAACGTGATGAACGCACCTTAATAAATCCAGATATTAAA
GTTGTAGACTTTGGTAGTGCAACCTATGATGACGAACATCACAGTACATTGGTATCTACAAGACATTATA
GAGCACCTGAAGTTATTTTAGCCCTAGGGTGGTCCCAACCATGTGATGTCTGGAGCATAGGATGCATTCT
TATTGAATACTATCTTGGGTTTACCGTATTTCCAACACACGATAGTAAGGAGCATTTAGCAATGATGGAA
AGGATTCTTGGA
